>Addgene plasmid #192331 | pSLIK NPIPB11-FLAG zeo | addgene full sequence | sequence record 375804 | Addgene NGS Result
GTCGACGGATCGGGAGATCTCCCGATCCCCTATGGTGCACTCTCAGTACAATCTGCTCTGATGCCGCATA
GTTAAGCCAGTATCTGCTCCCTGCTTGTGTGTTGGAGGTCGCTGAGTAGTGCGCGAGCAAAATTTAAGCT
ACAACAAGGCAAGGCTTGACCGACAATTGCATGAAGAATCTGCTTAGGGTTAGGCGTTTTGCGCTGCTTC
GCGATGTACGGGCCAGATATACGCGTTGACATTGATTATTGACTAGTTATTAATAGTAATCAATTACGGG
GTCATTAGTTCATAGCCCATATATGGAGTTCCGCGTTACATAACTTACGGTAAATGGCCCGCCTGGCTGA
CCGCCCAACGACCCCCGCCCATTGACGTCAATAATGACGTATGTTCCCATAGTAACGCCAATAGGGACTT
TCCATTGACGTCAATGGGTGGAGTATTTACGGTAAACTGCCCACTTGGCAGTACATCAAGTGTATCATAT
GCCAAGTACGCCCCCTATTGACGTCAATGACGGTAAATGGCCCGCCTGGCATTATGCCCAGTACATGACC
TTATGGGACTTTCCTACTTGGCAGTACATCTACGTATTAGTCATCGCTATTACCATGGTGATGCGGTTTT
GGCAGTACATCAATGGGCGTGGATAGCGGTTTGACTCACGGGGATTTCCAAGTCTCCACCCCATTGACGT
CAATGGGAGTTTGTTTTGGCACCAAAATCAACGGGACTTTCCAAAATGTCGTAACAACTCCGCCCCATTG
ACGCAAATGGGCGGTAGGCGTGTACGGTGGGAGGTCTATATAAGCAGCGCGTTTTGCCTGTACTGGGTCT
CTCTGGTTAGACCAGATCTGAGCCTGGGAGCTCTCTGGCTAACTAGGGAACCCACTGCTTAAGCCTCAAT
AAAGCTTGCCTTGAGTGCTTCAAGTAGTGTGTGCCCGTCTGTTGTGTGACTCTGGTAACTAGAGATCCCT
CAGACCCTTTTAGTCAGTGTGGAAAATCTCTAGCAGTGGCGCCCGAACAGGGACTTGAAAGCGAAAGGGA
AACCAGAGGAGCTCTCTCGACGCAGGACTCGGCTTGCTGAAGCGCGCACGGCAAGAGGCGAGGGGCGGCG
ACTGGTGAGTACGCCAAAAATTTTGACTAGCGGAGGCTAGAAGGAGAGAGATGGGTGCGAGAGCGTCAGT
ATTAAGCGGGGGAGAATTAGATCGCGATGGGAAAAAATTCGGTTAAGGCCAGGGGGAAAGAAAAAATATA
AATTAAAACATATAGTATGGGCAAGCAGGGAGCTAGAACGATTCGCAGTTAATCCTGGCCTGTTAGAAAC
ATCAGAAGGCTGTAGACAAATACTGGGACAGCTACAACCATCCCTTCAGACAGGATCAGAAGAACTTAGA
TCATTATATAATACAGTAGCAACCCTCTATTGTGTGCATCAAAGGATAGAGATAAAAGACACCAAGGAAG
CTTTAGACAAGATAGAGGAAGAGCAAAACAAAAGTAAGACCACCGCACAGCAAGCGGCCGCTGATCTTCA
GACCTGGAGGAGGAGATATGAGGGACAATTGGAGAAGTGAATTATATAAATATAAAGTAGTAAAAATTGA
ACCATTAGGAGTAGCACCCACCAAGGCAAAGAGAAGAGTGGTGCAGAGAGAAAAAAGAGCAGTGGGAATA
GGAGCTTTGTTCCTTGGGTTCTTGGGAGCAGCAGGAAGCACTATGGGCGCAGCGTCAATGACGCTGACGG
TACAGGCCAGACAATTATTGTCTGGTATAGTGCAGCAGCAGAACAATTTGCTGAGGGCTATTGAGGCGCA
ACAGCATCTGTTGCAACTCACAGTCTGGGGCATCAAGCAGCTCCAGGCAAGAATCCTGGCTGTGGAAAGA
TACCTAAAGGATCAACAGCTCCTGGGGATTTGGGGTTGCTCTGGAAAACTCATTTGCACCACTGCTGTGC
CTTGGAATGCTAGTTGGAGTAATAAATCTCTGGAACAGATTTGGAATCACACGACCTGGATGGAGTGGGA
CAGAGAAATTAACAATTACACAAGCTTAATACACTCCTTAATTGAAGAATCGCAAAACCAGCAAGAAAAG
AATGAACAAGAATTATTGGAATTAGATAAATGGGCAAGTTTGTGGAATTGGTTTAACATAACAAATTGGC
TGTGGTATATAAAATTATTCATAATGATAGTAGGAGGCTTGGTAGGTTTAAGAATAGTTTTTGCTGTACT
TTCTATAGTGAATAGAGTTAGGCAGGGATATTCACCATTATCGTTTCAGACCCACCTCCCAACCCCGAGG
GGACCCGACAGGCCCGAAGGAATAGAAGAAGAAGGTGGAGAGAGAGACAGAGACAGATCCATTCGATTAG
TGAACGGATCGGCACTGCGTGCGCCAATTCTGCAGACAAATGGCAGTATTCATCCACAATTTTAAAAGAA
AAGGGGGGATTGGGGGGTACAGTGCAGGGGAAAGAATAGTAGACATAATAGCAACAGACATACAAACTAA
AGAATTACAAAAACAAATTACAAAAATTCAAAATTTTCGGGTTTATTACAGGGACAGCAGAGATCCAGTT
TGGTTAATTCTAGACAGTTATCAACAAGTTTGTACAAAAAAGCAGGCTTTAAAGGAACCAATTCAGTCGA
CTGGATCCCGAGTTTACTCCCTATCAGTGATAGAGAACGTATGTCGAGTTTACTCCCTATCAGTGATAGA
GAACGATGTCGAGTTTACTCCCTATCAGTGATAGAGAACGTATGTCGAGTTTACTCCCTATCAGTGATAG
AGAACGTATGTCGAGTTTACTCCCTATCAGTGATAGAGAACGTATGTCGAGTTTATCCCTATCAGTGATA
GAGAACGTATGTCGAGTTTACTCCCTATCAGTGATAGAGAACGTATGTCGAGGTAGGCGTGTACGGTGGG
AGGCCTATATAAGCAGAGCTCGTTTAGTGAACCGTCAGATCGCCACTAGTGGTACCGAGCTCGGATCCGC
CACCATGGTGAAGCTCTCTATTGTCCTGACCCCACAGTTCCTGTCCCATGACCAGGGCCAGCTCACCAAG
GAGCTGCAGCAGCACGTAAAGTCAGTGACATGCCCATGCGAGTACCTGAGGAAGGTTATCAATACTCTGG
CTGACCATCATCATCGTGGGACTGACTTTGGTGGAAGTCCTTGGTTACATATTATTATTGCGTTTCCGAC
AAGTTATAAAGTTGTCATTACCCTCTGGATAGTTTACCTTTGGGTGTCTCTCCTGAAGACTATCTTCTGG
TCTCGAAATGGACATGATGGATCCACGGATGTACAGCAGAGAGCCTGGAGGTCCAACCGCCGTAGACAGG
AAGGGCTGAGGTCCATTTGTATGCACACAAAGAAAAGAGTTTCTTCCTTTCGAGGAAATAAAATTGGCCT
GAAAGACGTCATTACTCTACGGAGGCATGTGGAAACAAAAGTTAGAGCTAAAATCCGTAAGAGGAAGGTG
ACAACGAAAATCAACCGTCATGACAAAATCAATGGAAAGAGGAAGACCGCCAGAAAACAGAAAATGTTTC
AACGTGCGCAAGAGTTGCGGCGGCGGGCAGAGGACTACCACAAATGCAAAATCCCCCCTTCTGCAAGAAA
GGCTCTTTGCAACTGGGTCAGAATGGCGGCAGCGGAGCATCGTCATTCTTCAGGATTGCCCTACTGGCCC
TACCTCACAGCTGAAACTTTAAAAAACAGGATGGGCCACCAGCCACCTCCTCCAACTCAACAACATTGTA
TAACTGATAACTCCCTGAGCCTCAAGACACCTCTCGAGTGTCTGCTCACTCCCCTTCCACCCTCAGCGGA
TGATAATCTCAAGACACCTCCCGAGTGTCTGCTCACTCCCCTTCCACCCTCAGCGGATGATAATCTCAAG
ACACCTCCCGAGTGTCTGCTCACTCCCCTTCCACCCTCAGCTCCACCCTCAGCTCCACCCTCAGCGGATG
ATAATCTCAAGACACGTGCCGAGTGTCTGCTCCATCCCCTTCCACCCTCAGCGGATGATAATCTCAAGAC
ACCTTCCGAGCGTCAGCTCACTCCCCTTCCACCCTCAGCTCCACCCTCAGCAGATGATAATATCAAGACA
ACTGCCGAGCGTCTGCGGGGGCCGCTTCCACCCTCAGCGGATGATAATCTCAAGACACCTTCTGAGCGTC
AGCTCACTCCCCTTCCACCCTCAGCTCCACCCTCAGCAGATGATAATATCAAGACACCTGCCGAGCATCT
GCGGGGGCCGCTTCCACCCTCAGCGGATGATAATCTCAAGACACCTTCTGAGCGTCAGCTCACTCCCCTT
CCACCCTCAGCTCCACCCTCAGCAGATGATAATATCAAGACACCTGCCGAGCGTCTGCGGGGGCCGCTTC
CACCCTCAGCCGATGATAATCTCAAGACACCTTCTGAGCGTCAGCTCACTCCCCTTCCACCCTCAGCTCC
ACCCTCAGCAGATGATAATATCAAGACACCTGCCGAGCATCTGCGGGGGCCGCTTCCACCCTCAGCGGAT
GATAATCTCAAGACACCTTCTGAGCGTCAGCTCACTCCCCTTCCACCCTCAGCTCCACCCTCAGCAGATG
ATAATATCAAGACAACTGCCGAGCATCTGCGGGGGCCGCTTCCACCCTCAGCGGATGATAATCTCAAGAC
ACCTTCCGAGCGTCAGCTCACTCCCCTTCCACCCTCAGCTCCACCCTCAGCAGATGATAATATCAAGACA
CCTGCCGAGCATCTGCAGTTCCGCTTCCACCCTCAGCGGATGATAATCTCAAGAGACCTTCCGAGCGTCA
GCTCACTCCCCTTCCACCCTCAGCTCCACCCTCAGCAGATGATAATATCAAGATACCTGCTGAGCATCTG
CGGGTTCCGCTTCCACCGTCAGCGGATGATAATCTCAAGACACCTTCCGAGCGTCAGCTCACTCCCCTTC
CACCCTCAGCTCCACCCTCAGCAGATGATAATATCAAGACACCTGCCGAGCGTCTGCGGGGGCCGCTTCC
ACCCTCAGCCGATGATAATCTCAAGACACCTTCCGAGCGTCAGCTCACTCCCCTTCCACCCTCAGCTCCA
CCCTCAGCAGATGATAATATCAAGACACCTGCCGAGCGTCTGCGGGGGCCGCTTCCACCCTCAGCCGATG
ATAATCTCAAGACACCTTCCGAGCGTCAGCTCACTCCCCTTCCACCCTCAGCTCCACCCTCAGCAGATGA
TAATATCAAGACACCTGCCGAGCGTCTGCGGGGGCCGCTTCCACCCTCAGCCGATGATAATCTCAAGACA
CCTTCCGAGCGTCAGCTCACTCCCCTTCCACCCTCAGCTCCACCCTCAGCAGATGATAATATCAAGACAC
CTGCCGAGCGTCTGCGGGGGCCGCTTCCACCCTCAGCCGATGATAATCTCAAGACACCTTCCGAGCGTCA
GCTCACTCCCCTTCCACCCTCAGCTCCACCCTCAGCAGATGATAATATCAAGACACCTGCCGAGCGTCTG
CGGGGGCCGCTTCCACCCTCAGCCGATGATAATCTCAAGACACCTTCCGAGCGTCAGCTCACTCCCCTTC
CACCCTCAGCTCCACCCTCAGCAGATGATAATATCAAGACACCTGCCGAGCGTCTGCGGGGAGCGTCTGT
GGCGTCTGCGGGGGCCGCTTCCACCCTCAGCCGATGATAATCTCAAGACACCTTCCAAACGTCAGCTCAC
TCCCCTTCCACCCTCAGCTCCACCCTCAGCAGATGATAATATCAAGACACCTGCCGAGCGTCTGCGGGGG
CCGCTTCCACCCTCAGCCGATGATAATCTCAAGACACCTTCCGAGCGTCAGCTCACTCCCCTTCCACCCT
CAGCTCCACCCTCAGCAGATGATAATATCAAGACACCTGCCGAGCGTCTGCGGGGGCCGCTTCCACCCTC
AGCGGATGATAATCTCAAGACACCTTCCGAGCGTCAGCTCACTCCCCTTCCACCCTCAGCTCCAACCTCA
GCAGATGATAATATCAAGACACCTGCCGAGCGTCTGCGGGGGCCGCTTCCACCCTCAGCCGATGATAATC
TCAAGACACCTCCCTTAGCTACTCAGGAGGCTGAGGCAGAAAAACCACGCAAACCCAAGAGGCAGAGGGC
GGCTGAGATGGAACCACCTCCCGAACCCAAGAGGCGGAGGGTCGGTGACGTGGAACCGTCACGCAAACCC
AAGAGGCGGAGGGCCGCTGACGTGGAACCATCATCACCCGAACCCAAGAGGCGGAGGGTCGGTGATGTGG
AACCGTCACGCAAACCCAAGAGGCGGAGGGCCGCTGACGTGGAACCATCATCACCCGAACCCAAGAGGCG
GAGGTTGAGCGATTACAAGGATGACGACGATAAGTGATAAACCCGCTGATCAGCCTCGACTGTGCCTTCT
AGTTGCCAGCCATCTGTTGTTTGCCCCTCCCCCGTGCCTTCCTTGACCCTGGAAGGTGCCACTCCCACTG
TCCTTTCCTAATAAAATGAGGAAATTGCATCGCATTGTCTGAGTAGGTGTCATTCTATTCTGGGGGGTGG
GGTGGGGCAGGACAGCAAGGGGGAGGATTGGGAAGACAATAGCAGGCATGCCAATTGGAAGACTAATGCG
TTTTCGAGATATCTAGACCCAGCTTTCTTGTACAAAGTGGTTGATAACATCTCGAGCCATAAAGATGGTT
AATTAACCCACCCAAGATCTGGCCTCCGCGCCGGGTTTTGGCGCCTCCCGCGGGCGCCCCCCTCCTCACG
GCGAGCGCTGCCACGTCAGACGAAGGGCGCAGCGAGCGTCCTGATCCTTCCGCCCGGACGCTCAGGACAG
CGGCCCGCTGCTCATAAGACTCGGCCTTAGAACCCCAGTATCAGCAGAAGGACATTTTAGGACGGGACTT
GGGTGACTCTAGGGCACTGGTTTTCTTTCCAGAGAGCGGAACAGGCGAGGAAAAGTAGTCCCTTCTCGGC
GATTCTGCGGAGGGATCTCCGTGGGGCGGTGAACGCCGATGATTATATAAGGACGCGCCGGGTGTGGCAC
AGCTAGTTCCGTCGCAGCCGGGATTTGGGTCGCGGTTCTTGTTTGTGGATCGCTGTGATCGTCACTTGGT
GAGTAGCGGGCTGCTGGGCTGGCCGGGGCTTTCGTGGCCGCCGGGCCGCTCGGTGGGACGGAAGCGTGTG
GAGAGACCGCCAAGGGCTGTAGTCTGGGTCCGCGAGCAAGGTTGCCCTGAACTGGGGGTTGGGGGGAGCG
CAGCAAAATGGCGGCTGTTCCCGAGTCTTGAATGGAAGACGCTTGTGAGGCGGGCTGTGAGGTCGTTGAA
ACAAGGTGGGGGGCATGGTGGGCGGCAAGAACCCAAGGTCTTGAGGCCTTCGCTAATGCGGGAAAGCTCT
TATTCGGGTGAGATGGGCTGGGGCACCATCTGGGGACCCTGACGTGAAGTTTGTCACTGACTGGAGAACT
CGGTTTGTCGTCTGTTGCGGGGGCGGCAGTTATGGCGGTGCCGTTGGGCAGTGCACCCGTACCTTTGGGA
GCGCGCGCCCTCGTCGTGTCGTGACGTCACCCGTTCTGTTGGCTTATAATGCAGGGTGGGGCCACCTGCC
GGTAGGTGTGCGGTAGGCTTTTCTCCGTCGCAGGACGCAGGGTTCGGGCCTAGGGTAGGCTCTCCTGAAT
CGACAGGCGCCGGACCTCTGGTGAGGAGAGGGATAAGTGAGGCGTCAGTTTCTTTGGTCGGTTTTATGTA
CCTATCTTCTTAAGTAGCTGAAGCTCCGGTTTTGAACTATGCGCTCGGGGTTGGCGAGTGTGTTTTGTGA
AGTTTTTTAGGCACCTTTTGAAATGTAATCATTTGGGTCAATATGTAATTTTCAGTGTTAGACTAGTAAA
TTGTCCGCTAAATTCTGGCCGTTTTTGGCTTTTTTGTTAGACGAAGCTTGGTACCGAGCTCGGATCTCCA
CCCCGTACCGGTCCTGCAGTCGAATTCACCATGTCTAGACTGGACAAGAGCAAAGTCATAAACGGAGCTC
TGGAATTACTCAATGGTGTCGGTATCGAAGGCCTGACGACAAGGAAACTCGCTCAAAAGCTGGGAGTTGA
GCAGCCTACCCTGTACTGGCACGTGAAGAACAAGCGGGCCCTGCTCGATGCCCTGCCAATCGAGATGCTG
GACAGGCATCATACCCACTTCTGCCCCCTGGAAGGCGAGTCATGGCAAGACTTTCTGCGGAACAACGCCA
AGTCATACCGCTGTGCTCTCCTCTCACATCGCGACGGGGCTAAAGTGCATCTCGGCACCCGCCCAACAGA
GAAACAGTACGAAACCCTGGAAAATCAGCTCGCGTTCCTGTGTCAGCAAGGCTTCTCCCTGGAGAACGCA
CTGTACGCTCTGTCCGCCGTGGGCCACTTTACACTGGGCTGCGTATTGGAGGAACAGGAGCATCAAGTAG
CAAAAGAGGAAAGAGAGACACCTACCACCGATTCTATGCCCCCACTTCTGAGACAAGCAATTGAGCTGTT
CGACCGGCAGGGAGCCGAACCTGCCTTCCTTTTCGGCCTGGAACTAATCATATGTGGCCTGGAGAAACAG
CTAAAGTGCGAAAGCGGCGGGCCGACCGACGCCCTTGACGATTTTGACTTAGACATGCTCCCAGCCGATG
CCCTTGACGACTTTGACCTTGATATGCTGCCTGCTGACGCTCTTGACGATTTTGACCTTGACATGCTCCC
CGGGTAACTAAGTAAGGATCCGCGGCCGCACTAGAGGAATTCCGCCCCTCTCCCYCCCCCCCCCCTAACG
TTACTGGCCGAAGCCGCTTGGAATAAGGCCGGTGTGCGTTTGTCTATATGTTATTTTCCACCATATTGCC
GTCTTTTGGCAATGTGAGGGCCCGGAAACCTGGCCCTGTCTTCTTGACGAGCATTCCTAGGGGTCTTTCC
CCTCTCGCCAAAGGAATGCAAGGTCTGTTGAATGTCGTGAAGGAAGCAGTTCCTCTGGAAGCTTCTTGAA
GACAAACAACGTCTGTAGCGACCCTTTGCAGGCAGCGGAACCCCCCACCTGGCGACAGGTGCCTCTGCGG
CCAAAAGCCACGTGTATAAGATACACCTGCAAAGGCGGCACAACCCCAGTGCCACGTTGTGAGTTGGATA
GTTGTGGAAAGAGTCAAATGGCTCTCCTCAAGCGTATTCAACAAGGGGCTGAAGGATGCCCAGAAGGTAC
CCCATTGTATGGGATCTGATCTGGGGCCTCGGTGCACATGCTTTACATGTGTTTAGTCGAGGTTAAAAAA
ACGTCTAGGCCCCCCGAACCACGGGGACGTGGTTTTCCTTTGAAAAACACGATGATAAGCTTACCGGTAC
GCGTGATGTGTTGACAATTAATCATCGGCATAGTATATCGGCATAGTATAATACGACAAGGTGAGGAACT
AAACCATGGCCAAGTTGACCAGTGCCGTTCCGGTGCTCACCGCGCGCGACGTCGCCGGAGCGGTCGAGTT
CTGGACCGACCGGCTCGGGTTCTCCCGGGACTTCGTGGAGGACGACTTCGCCGGTGTGGTCCGGGACGAC
GTGACCCTGTTCATCAGCGCGGTCCAGGACCAGGTGGTGCCGGACAACACCCTGGCCTGGGTGTGGGTGC
GCGGCCTGGACGAGCTGTACGCCGAGTGGTCGGAGGTCGTGTCCACGAACTTCCGGGACGCCTCCGGGCC
GGCCATGACCGAGATCGGCGAGCAGCCGTGGGGGCGGGAGTTCGCCCTGCGCGACCCGGCCGGCAACTGC
GTGCACTTCGTGGCCGAGGAGCAGGACTGACACATCTGTACAAGTAAAGCGGCCGCGACTCTAGATCATA
ATCAGCCATACCACATTTGTAGAGGTTTTACTTGCTTTAAAAAACCTCCCACACCTCCCCCTGAACCTGA
AACATAAAATGAATGCAATTGTTGTTGTTTAGTCCCTCCCAATTCGATATCAAGCTTATCGATAATCAAC
CTCTGGATTACAAAATTTGTGAAAGATTGACTGGTATTCTTAACTATGTTGCTCCTTTTACGCTATGTGG
ATACGCTGCTTTAATGCCTTTGTATCATGCTATTGCTTCCCGTATGGCTTTCATTTTCTCCTCCTTGTAT
AAATCCTGGTTGCTGTCTCTTTATGAGGAGTTGTGGCCCGTTGTCAGGCAACGTGGCGTGGTGTGCACTG
TGTTTGCTGACGCAACCCCCACTGGTTGGGGCATTGCCACCACCTGTCAGCTCCTTTCCGGGACTTTCGC
TTTCCCCCTCCCTATTGCCACGGCGGAACTCATCGCCGCCTGCCTTGCCCGCTGCTGGACAGGGGCTCGG
CTGTTGGGCACTGACAATTCCGTGGTGTTGTCGGGGAAATCATCGTCCTTTCCTTGGCTGCTCGCCTGTG
TTGCCACCTGGATTCTGCGCGGGACGTCCTTCTGCTACGTCCCTTCGGCCCTCAATCCAGCGGACCTTCC
TTCCCGCGGCCTGCTGCCGGCTCTGCGGCCTCTTCCGCGTCTTCGCCTTCGCCCTCAGACGAGTCGGATC
TCCCTTTGGGCCGCCTCCCCGCATCGATACCGTCGACCTCGATCGAGACCTAGAAAAACATGGAGCAATC
ACAAGTAGCAATACAGCAGCTACCAATGCTGATTGTGCCTGGCTAGAAGCACAAGAGGAGGAGGAGGTGG
GTTTTCCAGTCACACCTCAGGTACCTTTAAGACCAATGACTTACAAGGCAGCTGTAGATCTTAGCCACTT
TTTAAAAGAAAAGGGGGGACTGGAAGGGCTAATTCACTCCCAACGAAGACAAGATATCCTTGATCTGTGG
ATCTACCACACACAAGGCTACTTCCCTGATTGGCAGAACTACACACCAGGGCCAGGGATCAGATATCCAC
TGACCTTTGGATGGTGCTACAAGCTAGTACCAGTTGAGCAAGAGAAGGTAGAAGAAGCCAATGAAGGAGA
GAACACCCGCTTGTTACACCCTGTGAGCCTGCATGGGATGGATGACCCGGAGAGAGAAGTATTAGAGTGG
AGGTTTGACAGCCGCCTAGCATTTCATCACATGGCCCGAGAGCTGCATCCGGACTGTACTGGGTCTCTCT
GGTTAGACCAGATCTGAGCCTGGGAGCTCTCTGGCTAACTAGGGAACCCACTGCTTAAGCCTCAATAAAG
CTTGCCTTGAGTGCTTCAAGTAGTGTGTGCCCGTCTGTTGTGTGACTCTGGTAACTAGAGATCCCTCAGA
CCCTTTTAGTCAGTGTGGAAAATCTCTAGCAGGGCCCGTTTAAACCCGCTGATCAGCCTCGACTGTGCCT
TCTAGTTGCCAGCCATCTGTTGTTTGCCCCTCCCCCGTGCCTTCCTTGACCCTGGAAGGTGCCACTCCCA
CTGTCCTTTCCTAATAAAATGAGGAAATTGCATCGCATTGTCTGAGTAGGTGTCATTCTATTCTGGGGGG
TGGGGTGGGGCAGGACAGCAAGGGGGAGGATTGGGAAGACAATAGCAGGCATGCTGGGGATGCGGTGGGC
TCTATGGCTTCTGAGGCGGAAAGAACCAGCTGGGGCTCTAGGGGGTATCCCC
[124 nt withheld, positions 11603-11726]
C
[91 nt withheld, positions 11728-11818]
A
[49 nt withheld, positions 11820-11868]
CCTTTGACGTTGGAGTCCACGTTCTTT
[37 nt withheld, positions 11896-11932]
ACCCTATCTCGGTCTATTCTTTTGATTTATAAGGGATTTTGCCGATTTCGGCCTATTGGTTAAAAAATGA
GCTGATTTAACAAAAATTTAACGCGAATTAATTCTGTGGAATGTGTGTCAGTTAGGGTGTGGAAAGTCCC
CAGGCTCCCCAGCAGGCAGAAGTATGCAAAGCATGCATCTCAATTAGTCAGCAACCAGGTGTGGAAAGTC
CCCAGGCTCCCCAGCAGGCAGAAGTATGCAAAGCATGCATCTCAATTAGTCAGCAACCATAGTCCCGCCC
CTAACTCCGCCCATCCCGCCCCTAACTCCGCCCAGTTCCGCCCATTCTCCGCCCCATGGCTGACTAATTT
TTTTTATTTATGCAGAGGCCGAGGCCGCCTCTGCCTCTGAGCTATTCCAGAAGTAGTGAGGAGGCTTTTT
TGGAGGCCTAGGCTTTTGCAAAAAGCTCCCGGGAGCTTGTATATCCATTTTCGGATCTGATCAGCACGTG
TTGACAATTAATCATCGGCATAGTATATCGGCATAGTATAATACGACAAGGTGAGGAACTAAACCATGGC
CAAGTTGACCAGTGCCGTTCCGGTGCTCACCGCGCGCGACGTCGCCGGAGCGGTCGAGTTCTGGACCGAC
CGGCTCGGGTTCTCCCGGGACTTCGTGGAGGACGACTTCGCCGGTGTGGTCCGGGACGACGTGACCCTGT
TCATCAGCGCGGTCCAGGACCAGGTGGTGCCGGACAACACCCTGGCCTGGGTGTGGGTGCGCGGCCTGGA
CGAGCTGTACGCCGAGTGGTCGGAGGTCGTGTCCACGAACTTCCGGGACGCCTCCGGGCCGGCCATGACC
GAGATCGGCGAGCAGCCGTGGGGGCGGGAGTTCGCCCTGCGCGACCCGGCCGGCAACTGCGTGCACTTCG
TGGCCGAGGAGCAGGACTGACACGTGCTACGAGATTTCGATTCCACCGCCGCCTTCTATGAAAGGTTGGG
CTTCGGAATCGTTTTCCGGGACGCCGGCTGGATGATCCTCCAGCGCGGGGATCTCATGCTGGAGTTCTTC
GCCCACCCCAACTTGTTTATTGCAGCTTATAATGGTTACAAATAAAGCAATAGCATCACAAATTTCACAA
ATAAAGCATTTTTTTCACTGCATTCTAGTTGTGGTTTGTCCAAACTCATCAATGTATCTTATCATGTCTG
TATACCGTCGACCTCTAGCTAGAGCTTGGCGTAATCATGGTCATAGCTGTTTCCTGTGTGAAATTGTTAT
CCGCTCACAATTCCACACAACATACGAGCCGGAAGCATAAAGTGTAAAGCCTGGGGTGCCTAATGAGTGA
GCTAACTCACATTAATTGCGTTGCGCTCACTGCCCGCTTTCCAGTCGGGAAACCTGTCGTGCCAGCTGCA
TTAATGAATCGGCCAACGCGCGGGGAGAGGCGGTTTGCGTATTGGGCGCTCTTCCGCTTCCTCGCTCACT
GACTCGCTGCGCTCGGTCGTTCGGCTGCGGCGAGCGGTATCAGCTCACTCAAAGGCGGTAATACGGTTAT
CCACAGAATCAGGGGATAACGCAGGAAAGAACATGTGAGCAAAAGGCCAGCAAAAGGCCAGGAACCGTAA
AAAGGCCGCGTTGCTGGCGTTTTTCCATAGGCTCCGCCCCCCTGACGAGCATCACAAAAATCGACGCTCA
AGTCAGAGGTGGCGAAACCCGACAGGACTATAAAGATACCAGGCGTTTCCCCCTGGAAGCTCCCTCGTGC
GCTCTCCTGTTCCGACCCTGCCGCTTACCGGATACCTGTCCGCCTTTCTCCCTTCGGGAAGCGTGGCGCT
TTCTCATAGCTCACGCTGTAGGTATCTCAGTTCGGTGTAGGTCGTTCGCTCCAAGCTGGGCTGTGTGCAC
GAACCCCCCGTTCAGCCCGACCGCTGCGCCTTATCCGGTAACTATCGTCTTGAGTCCAACCCGGTAAGAC
ACGACTTATCGCCACTGGCAGCAGCCACTGGTAACAGGATTAGCAGAGCGAGGTATGTAGGCGGTGCTAC
AGAGTTCTTGAAGTGGTGGCCTAACTACGGCTACACTAGAAGAACAGTATTTGGTATCTGCGCTCTGCTG
AAGCCAGTTACCTTCGGAAAAAGAGTTGGTAGCTCTTGATCCGGCAAACAAACCACCGCTGGTAGCGGTG
GTTTTTTTGTTTGCAAGCAGCAGATTACGCGCAGAAAAAAAGGATCTCAAGAAGATCCTTTGATCTTTTC
TACGGGGTCTGACGCTCAGTGGAACGAAAACTCACGTTAAGGGATTTTGGTCATGAGATTATCAAAAAGG
ATCTTCACCTAGATCCTTTTAAATTAAAAATGAAGTTTTAAATCAATCTAAAGTATATATGAGTAAACTT
GGTCTGACAGTTACCAATGCTTAATCAGTGAGGCACCTATCTCAGCGATCTGTCTATTTCGTTCATCCAT
AGTTGCCTGACTCCCCGTCGTGTAGATAACTACGATACGGGAGGGCTTACCATCTGGCCCCAGTGCTGCA
ATGATACCGCGAGACCCACGCTCACCGGCTCCAGATTTATCAGCAATAAACCAGCCAGCCGGAAGGGCCG
AGCGCAGAAGTGGTCCTGCAACTTTATCCGCCTCCATCCAGTCTATTAATTGTTGCCGGGAAGCTAGAGT
AAGTAGTTCGCCAGTTAATAGTTTGCGCAACGTTGTTGCCATTGCTACAGGCATCGTGGTGTCACGCTCG
TCGTTTGGTATGGCTTCATTCAGCTCCGGTTCCCAACGATCAAGGCGAGTTACATGATCCCCCATGTTGT
GCAAAAAAGCGGTTAGCTCCTTCGGTCCTCCGATCGTTGTCAGAAGTAAGTTGGCCGCAGTGTTATCACT
CATGGTTATGGCAGCACTGCATAATTCTCTTACTGTCATGCCATCCGTAAGATGCTTTTCTGTGACTGGT
GAGTACTCAACCAAGTCATTCTGAGAATAGTGTATGCGGCGACCGAGTTGCTCTTGCCCGGCGTCAATAC
GGGATAATACCGCGCCACATAGCAGAACTTTAAAAGTGCTCATCATTGGAAAACGTTCTTCGGGGCGAAA
ACTCTCAAGGATCTTACCGCTGTTGAGATCCAGTTCGATGTAACCCACTCGTGCACCCAACTGATCTTCA
GCATCTTTTACTTTCACCAGCGTTTCTGGGTGAGCAAAAACAGGAAGGCAAAATGCCGCAAAAAAGGGAA
TAAGGGCGACACGGAAATGTTGAATACTCATACTCTTCCTTTTTCAATATTATTGAAGCATTTATCAGGG
TTATTGTCTCATGAGCGGATACATATTTGAATGTATTTAGAAAAATAAACAAATAGGGGTTCCGCGCACA
TTTCCCCGAAAAGTGCCACCTGAC
Features (pLannotate 1.2.2; 45 found; start..end, strand, type, name):
     31..83      -  misc_feature   bom (fragment): basis of mobility region from pBR322
    238..617     +  enhancer       CMV enhancer: human cytomegalovirus immediate early enhancer
    618..817     +  promoter       CMV promoter: human cytomegalovirus (CMV) immediate early promoter
    835..1015    +  LTR            5' LTR (truncated): truncated 5' long terminal repeat (LTR) from HIV-1
   1062..1187    +  misc_feature   HIV-1 Ψ: packaging signal of human immunodeficiency virus type 1
   1171..1534    +  CDS            HIV-1 gag (fragment): gag protein from human immunodeficiency virus 1; gag
   1680..1913    +  misc_feature   RRE: The Rev response element (RRE) of HIV-1 allows for Rev-dependent mRNA export from the nucleus to the cytoplasm.
   2290..2390    +  CDS            Rev (fragment): human immunodeficiency virus 1 (HIV-1) Rev protein; rev; enhances nuclear export of unspliced and incompletely spliced viral mRNAs
   2440..2557    +  misc_feature   cPPT/CTS: central polypurine tract and central termination sequence of HIV-1
   2614..2638    +  protein_bind   attB1: mutant version of attB; recombination site for the Gateway® BP reaction BP Clonase™
   2670..2984    +  promoter       tight TRE promoter: Tet-responsive promoter PTight, consisting of seven tet operator sequences followed by the minimal CMV promoter
   3018..3137    +  CDS            ACSM1 (fragment): ACSM1_HUMAN - Also known as BUCS1, LAE From Homo sapiens (Human).
   3135..3857    +  CDS            NPIPA7 (fragment): NPIA7_HUMAN - Experimental evidence at protein level: Swiss-Prot protein existence level 1. From Homo sapiens (Human).
   4776..4904    +  CDS            NPIPB11 (fragment): NPB11_HUMAN - Protein inferred from homology: Swiss-Prot protein existence level 3. From Homo sapiens (Human).
   5673..6161    +  CDS            NPIPB3 (fragment): NPIB3_HUMAN - Also known as KIAA0220, NPIPL3. Experimental evidence at protein level: Swiss-Prot protein existence level 1. From Homo sapiens (Human).
   6380..6404    +  CDS            3xFLAG (fragment): three tandem FLAG® epitope tags
   6430..6541    +  polyA_signal   bGH poly(A) signal: bovine growth hormone polyadenylation signal
   6667..6691    -  protein_bind   attB2: mutant version of attB; recombination site for the Gateway® BP reaction BP Clonase™
   6741..7952    +  promoter       UbC promoter: human ubiquitin C promoter
   8011..8708    +  CDS            rtTA3 (fragment): reverse tetracycline transactivator 3 activates expression from Tet-responsive promoters in the presence of doxycycline
   8638..8748    +  CDS            VP48: 3 tandem repeats of the minimal activation domain of herpes simplex virus VP16 (Cheng et al., 2013)
   8906..9368    +  misc_feature   IRES: internal ribosome entry site (IRES) of the encephalomyocarditis virus (EMCV)
   9390..9437    +  promoter       EM7 promoter: synthetic bacterial promoter&nbsp
   9456..9830    +  CDS            BleoR: antibiotic-binding protein; Sh ble from Streptoalloteichus hindustanus; confers resistance to bleomycin, phleomycin, and Zeocin™
   9864..9947    +  CDS            large T antigen (fragment): large T antigen from SV40 (simian virus 40)
   9981..10004   +  misc_feature   MCS (fragment): pBluescript multiple cloning site
  10004..10592   +  misc_feature   WPRE: woodchuck hepatitis virus posttranscriptional regulatory element
  10593..10612   +  misc_feature   MCS (fragment): pBluescript multiple cloning site
  10614..11114   +  CDS            nef (fragment): NEF_HV1LA - Experimental evidence at protein level: Swiss-Prot protein existence level 1. Extracellular Nef protein targets CD4(+) T-lymphocytes for apoptosis by interacting with CXCR4 surface receptors. From Human immunodeficiency virus type 1 group M subtype B (isolate Lai) (HIV-1).
  11121..11301   +  LTR            5' LTR (truncated): truncated 5' long terminal repeat (LTR) from HIV-1
  11333..11557   +  polyA_signal   bGH poly(A) signal: bovine growth hormone polyadenylation signal
  11561..11582   +  promoter       SV40 promoter (fragment): SV40 enhancer and early promoter
  11603..12031   +  rep_origin     f1 ori (sequence partly withheld): f1 bacteriophage origin of replication; arrow indicates direction of (+) strand synthesis
  12045..12374   +  promoter       SV40 promoter: SV40 enhancer and early promoter
  12422..12469   +  promoter       EM7 promoter: synthetic bacterial promoter&nbsp
  12488..12862   +  CDS            BleoR: antibiotic-binding protein; Sh ble from Streptoalloteichus hindustanus; confers resistance to bleomycin, phleomycin, and Zeocin™
  12872..12997   +  CDS            ble (fragment): BLE_KLEPN - Experimental evidence at protein level: Swiss-Prot protein existence level 1. Binding protein with a strong affinity to the bleomycin family of antibiotics. Binds to CL990; an antimitotic-antibiotic compound. From Klebsiella pneumoniae.
  12992..13113   +  polyA_signal   SV40 poly(A) signal: SV40 polyadenylation signal
  13184..13206   -  protein_bind   lac operator (fragment): The lac repressor binds to the lac operator to inhibit transcription in E. coli. This inhibition can be relieved by adding lactose or isopropyl-β-D-thiogalactopyranoside (IPTG). lac repressor encoded by lacI
  13210..13240   -  promoter       lac promoter: promoter for the E. coli lac operon
  13255..13276   -  protein_bind   CAP binding site: CAP binding activates transcription in the presence of cAMP. E. coli catabolite activator protein
  13289..13381   -  CDS            lacI (fragment): lac repressor; lacI; The lac repressor binds to the lac operator to inhibit transcription in E. coli. This inhibition can be relieved by adding lactose or isopropyl-β-D-thiogalactopyranoside (IPTG).
  13564..14152   -  rep_origin     ori: high-copy-number ColE1/pMB1/pBR322/pUC origin of replication
  14323..15183   -  CDS            AmpR: β-lactamase; bla; confers resistance to ampicillin, carbenicillin, and related antibiotics
  15184..15288   -  promoter       AmpR promoter: bla
