[The description below was written by a language model from this plasmid's Addgene catalogue record and pLannotate feature annotations shown in this document.]
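Description:
pSLIK NPIPB11-FLAG zeo is an HIV-1-based lentiviral expression vector, built on the pSLIK zeo single-vector inducible backbone, for doxycycline-regulated expression of human NPIPB11 carrying a C-terminal FLAG tag. It is propagated in E. coli through a high-copy ColE1/pUC-type origin with ampicillin selection (AmpR), and it also contains an f1 origin. The viral genome is transcribed from a CMV enhancer/promoter fused to a truncated 5' LTR. It includes the Ψ packaging signal with a gag fragment, the RRE for Rev-dependent export, the cPPT/CTS, a WPRE, and a truncated 3' LTR followed by a bGH polyadenylation signal.

The payload was introduced by Gateway recombination and lies between attB1 and attB2 sites. It consists of a tight TRE promoter (seven tet operators plus a minimal CMV promoter), the NPIPB11 open reading frame, a FLAG epitope and a bGH poly(A) signal. The automated annotation labels the insert as fragments of several NPIP paralogues (NPIPA7, NPIPB11, NPIPB3) and a short ACSM1 match. This probably reflects the high sequence similarity within this gene family rather than a chimeric insert. Downstream, a constitutive UbC promoter drives rtTA3 followed by an EMCV IRES and the Sh ble gene. Transduced cells therefore co-express the reverse tetracycline transactivator and Zeocin resistance from one transcript, and adding doxycycline switches on the TRE-driven NPIPB11-FLAG. A second SV40/EM7-driven BleoR cassette sits in the plasmid backbone outside the LTRs.

The construct is meant for generating stably transduced, Zeocin-selected mammalian cells in which NPIPB11-FLAG can be induced and then detected through its epitope tag.
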