Addgene plasmid #192331: pSLIK NPIPB11-FLAG zeo
Purpose: Lentiviral expression vector for an inducible NPIPB11-FLAG
Depositing lab: Kevin Janes. Depositing organization: University of Virginia. Publication: Nucleocytoplasmic transport of active HER2 causes fractional escape from the DCIS-like state. Wang L, Paudel BB, McKnight RA, Janes KA. Nat Commun. 2023 Apr 13;14(1):2110. doi: 10.1038/s41467-023-37914-x. PubMed 37055441.
Backbone
  Vector backbone: pSLIK zeo
  Backbone manufacturer: Addgene #25736
  Vector type: Lentiviral
Growth in bacteria
  Bacterial resistance: Ampicillin, 100 μg/mL
  Growth temperature: 30°C
  Growth strain: NEB Stable
  Copy number: High Copy
Gene/Insert
  Gene/Insert name: NPIPB11
  Species: H. sapiens (human)
  Entrez Gene: NPIPB11 (a.k.a. NPIP)
  Tag / fusion protein: FLAG (C terminal on insert)
  Cloning method: Gateway Cloning
Terms and licenses: Academic/Nonprofit Terms; Industry Terms: Not Available to Industry
How to cite: pSLIK NPIPB11-FLAG zeo was a gift from Kevin Janes (Addgene plasmid # 192331 ; http://n2t.net/addgene:192331 ; RRID:Addgene_192331)
